>Addgene plasmid #124475 | pSPgRNA_BLK_E2-2 | addgene full sequence | sequence record 242144 | Addgene NGS Result
GAGGGCCTATTTCCCATGATTCCTTCATATTTGCATATACGATACAAGGCTGTTAGAGAGATAATTGGAA
TTAATTTGACTGTAAACACAAAGATATTAGTACAAAATACGTGACGTAGAAAGTAATAATTTCTTGGGTA
GTTTGCAGTTTTAAAATTATGTTTTAAAATGGACTATCATATGCTTATCGTAACTTGAAAGTATTTCGAT
TTCTTGGCTTTATATATCTTGTGGAAAGGACGAAACACCGAGAAACCCCTTATTTGCACTGTTTTAGAGC
TAGAAATAGCAAGTTAAAATAAGGCTAGTCCGTTATCAACTTGAAAAAGTGGCACCGAGTCGGTGCTTTT
TTTCCGCGGTGGAGCTCCAGCTTTTGTTCCCTTTAGTGAGGGTTAATTGCGCGCTTGGCGTAATCATGGT
CATAGCTGTTTCCTGTGTGAAATTGTTATCCGCTCACAATTCCACACAACATACGAGCCGGAAGCATAAA
GTGTAAAGCCTGGGGTGCCTAATGAGTGAGCTAACTCACATTAATTGCGTTGCGCTCACTGCCCGCTTTC
CAGTCGGGAAACCTGTCGTGCCAGCTGCATTAATGAATCGGCCAACGCGCGGGGAGAGGCGGTTTGCGTA
TTGGGCGCTCTTCCGCTTCCTCGCTCACTGACTCGCTGCGCTCGGTCGTTCGGCTGCGGCGAGCGGTATC
AGCTCACTCAAAGGCGGTAATACGGTTATCCACAGAATCAGGGGATAACGCAGGAAAGAACATGTGAGCA
AAAGGCCAGCAAAAGGCCAGGAACCGTAAAAAGGCCGCGTTGCTGGCGTTTTTCCATAGGCTCCGCCCCC
CTGACGAGCATCACAAAAATCGACGCTCAAGTCAGAGGTGGCGAAACCCGACAGGACTATAAAGATACCA
GGCGTTTCCCCCTGGAAGCTCCCTCGTGCGCTCTCCTGTTCCGACCCTGCCGCTTACCGGATACCTGTCC
GCCTTTCTCCCTTCGGGAAGCGTGGCGCTTTCTCATAGCTCACGCTGTAGGTATCTCAGTTCGGTGTAGG
TCGTTCGCTCCAAGCTGGGCTGTGTGCACGAACCCCCCGTTCAGCCCGACCGCTGCGCCTTATCCGGTAA
CTATCGTCTTGAGTCCAACCCGGTAAGACACGACTTATCGCCACTGGCAGCAGCCACTGGTAACAGGATT
AGCAGAGCGAGGTATGTAGGCGGTGCTACAGAGTTCTTGAAGTGGTGGCCTAACTACGGCTACACTAGAA
GAACAGTATTTGGTATCTGCGCTCTGCTGAAGCCAGTTACCTTCGGAAAAAGAGTTGGTAGCTCTTGATC
CGGCAAACAAACCACCGCTGGTAGCGGTGGTTTTTTTGTTTGCAAGCAGCAGATTACGCGCAGAAAAAAA
GGATCTCAAGAAGATCCTTTGATCTTTTCTACGGGGTCTGACGCTCAGTGGAACGAAAACTCACGTTAAG
GGATTTTGGTCATGAGATTATCAAAAAGGATCTTCACCTAGATCCTTTTAAATTAAAAATGAAGTTTTAA
ATCAATCTAAAGTATATATGAGTAAACTTGGTCTGACAGTTACCAATGCTTAATCAGTGAGGCACCTATC
TCAGCGATCTGTCTATTTCGTTCATCCATAGTTGCCTGACTCCCCGTCGTGTAGATAACTACGATACGGG
AGGGCTTACCATCTGGCCCCAGTGCTGCAATGATACCGCGAGACCCACGCTCACCGGCTCCAGATTTATC
AGCAATAAACCAGCCAGCCGGAAGGGCCGAGCGCAGAAGTGGTCCTGCAACTTTATCCGCCTCCATCCAG
TCTATTAATTGTTGCCGGGAAGCTAGAGTAAGTAGTTCGCCAGTTAATAGTTTGCGCAACGTTGTTGCCA
TTGCTACAGGCATCGTGGTGTCACGCTCGTCGTTTGGTATGGCTTCATTCAGCTCCGGTTCCCAACGATC
AAGGCGAGTTACATGATCCCCCATGTTGTGCAAAAAAGCGGTTAGCTCCTTCGGTCCTCCGATCGTTGTC
AGAAGTAAGTTGGCCGCAGTGTTATCACTCATGGTTATGGCAGCACTGCATAATTCTCTTACTGTCATGC
CATCCGTAAGATGCTTTTCTGTGACTGGTGAGTACTCAACCAAGTCATTCTGAGAATAGTGTATGCGGCG
ACCGAGTTGCTCTTGCCCGGCGTCAATACGGGATAATACCGCGCCACATAGCAGAACTTTAAAAGTGCTC
ATCATTGGAAAACGTTCTTCGGGGCGAAAACTCTCAAGGATCTTACCGCTGTTGAGATCCAGTTCGATGT
AACCCACTCGTGCACCCAACTGATCTTCAGCATCTTTTACTTTCACCAGCGTTTCTGGGTGAGCAAAAAC
AGGAAGGCAAAATGCCGCAAAAAAGGGAATAAGGGCGACACGGAAATGTTGAATACTCATACTCTTCCTT
TTTCAATATTATTGAAGCATTTATCAGGGTTATTGTCTCATGAGCGGATACATATTTGAATGTATTTAGA
AAAATAAACAAATAGGGGTTCCGCGCACATTTCCCCGAAAAGTGCCACCTAAATTGTAAGCGTTAATATT
TTGTTAAAATTCGCGTTAAATTTTTGTTAAATCAGCTCATTTTTTAACCAATAGGCCGAAATCGGCAAAA
TCCCTTATAAATCAAAAGAATAGACCGAGATAGGGT
[37 nt withheld, positions 2697-2733]
AAAGAACGTGGACTCCAACGTCAAAGG
[49 nt withheld, positions 2761-2809]
T
[91 nt withheld, positions 2811-2901]
G
[124 nt withheld, positions 2903-3026]
CCCATTCGCCATTCAGGCTGCGCAACTGTTGGGAAGGGCGATCGGTGCGGGCCTCTTCGCTATTACGCCA
GCTGGCGAAAGGGGGATGTGCTGCAAGGCGATTAAGTTGGGTAACGCCAGGGTTTTCCCAGTCACGACGT
TGTAAAACGACGGCCAGTGAGCGCGCGTAATACGACTCACTATAGGGCGAATTGGGTACC
Features (pLannotate 1.2.2; 13 found; start..end, strand, type, name):
      1..241     +  promoter       U6 promoter: RNA polymerase III promoter for human U6 snRNA
    271..346     +  misc_RNA       gRNA scaffold: guide RNA scaffold for the Streptococcus pyogenes CRISPR/Cas9 system
    380..398     -  promoter       T3 promoter: promoter for bacteriophage T3 RNA polymerase
    443..459     -  protein_bind   lac operator: The lac repressor binds to the lac operator to inhibit transcription in E. coli. This inhibition can be relieved by adding lactose or isopropyl-β-D-thiogalactopyranoside (IPTG). lac repressor encoded by lacI
    467..497     -  promoter       lac promoter: promoter for the E. coli lac operon
    512..533     -  protein_bind   CAP binding site: CAP binding activates transcription in the presence of cAMP. E. coli catabolite activator protein
    546..638     -  CDS            lacI (fragment): lac repressor; lacI; The lac repressor binds to the lac operator to inhibit transcription in E. coli. This inhibition can be relieved by adding lactose or isopropyl-β-D-thiogalactopyranoside (IPTG).
    821..1409    -  rep_origin     ori: high-copy-number ColE1/pMB1/pBR322/pUC origin of replication
   1580..2440    -  CDS            AmpR: β-lactamase; bla; confers resistance to ampicillin, carbenicillin, and related antibiotics
   2441..2545    -  promoter       AmpR promoter: bla
   2598..3026    -  rep_origin     f1 ori (sequence partly withheld): f1 bacteriophage origin of replication; arrow indicates direction of (+) strand synthesis
   3031..3186    -  CDS            lacZα (fragment): LacZα fragment of β-galactosidase; lacZ fragment
   3194..3212    +  promoter       T7 promoter: promoter for bacteriophage T7 RNA polymerase
