[The description below was written by a language model from this plasmid's Addgene catalogue record and pLannotate feature annotations shown in this document.]
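Description:
pSPgRNA_BLK_E2-2 is a small (about 3.2 kb) mammalian guide RNA expression plasmid built on the pSPgRNA backbone. It is maintained in E. coli as a high-copy plasmid through a ColE1/pUC-type origin and selected with ampicillin via the β-lactamase gene and its native promoter. The remaining backbone elements are typical leftovers of a phagemid-style cloning vector: an f1 origin, flanking T7 and T3 promoters, a lac promoter/operator with CAP binding site, and lacZα and lacI fragments. None of these play a role in guide expression. The plasmid carries no mammalian selection marker or reporter in the annotated features.

The functional cassette is a human U6 RNA polymerase III promoter followed by a 20-nucleotide spacer and the Streptococcus pyogenes Cas9 guide RNA scaffold, so that transfected mammalian cells transcribe a complete single guide RNA. The spacer, named BLK_E2-2 (also BLK_LA33), is directed at the human BLK gene locus. It lies in the short unannotated gap between the U6 promoter and the scaffold, although the restriction sites used to clone it are not recorded. The plasmid encodes no Cas9 protein, so it must be co-delivered with a separate construct supplying an S. pyogenes Cas9 derivative. The stated purpose is CRISPR-mediated epigenome editing of the BLK locus, which generally implies pairing with a nuclease-dead Cas9 fused to a chromatin-modifying or transcriptional effector domain, though the record does not specify which effector was used. The name suggests the guide is one of a set aimed at the same locus, but the record does not describe the targeted element further.
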