Addgene plasmid #124475: pSPgRNA_BLK_E2-2
Purpose: For CRISPR-mediated epigenome editing of human BLK gene locus
Depositing lab: Iouri Chepelev. Depositing organization: Cincinnati Children's Hospital Medical Center. Publication: Haplotype-specific chromatin looping reveals genetic interactions of regulatory regions modulating gene expression in 8p23.1. Saint Just Ribeiro M, Tripathi P, Namjou B, Harley JB, Chepelev I. Front Genet. 2022 Sep 7;13:1008582. doi: 10.3389/fgene.2022.1008582. eCollection 2022. PubMed 36160011.
Backbone
  Vector backbone: pSPgRNA (Addgene #47108)
  Vector type: Mammalian Expression
Growth in bacteria
  Bacterial resistance: Ampicillin, 100 μg/mL
  Growth temperature: 37°C
  Growth strain: DH5alpha
  Copy number: High Copy
Gene/Insert
  Gene/Insert name: BLK_E2-2_gRNA (alt name: BLK_LA33)
  gRNA/shRNA sequence: AGAAACCCCTTATTTGCACT
  Species: H. sapiens (human)
  Insert size (bp): 20
  Entrez Gene: BLK (a.k.a. MODY11)
  Cloning method: Restriction Enzyme; 5′ cloning site Unknown (unknown if destroyed); 3′ cloning site Unknown (unknown if destroyed)
  Sequencing primers: 5′ hU6-F; 3′ T3
Terms and licenses: Academic/Nonprofit Terms; Industry Terms: Not Available to Industry
How to cite: pSPgRNA_BLK_E2-2 was a gift from Iouri Chepelev (Addgene plasmid # 124475 ; http://n2t.net/addgene:124475 ; RRID:Addgene_124475)
